Addgene plasmid #77852: CDK5R1 gRNA (BRDN0001147589)
Purpose: 3rd generation lentiviral gRNA plasmid targeting human CDK5R1
Depositing lab: John Doench & David Root. Depositing organization: Broad Institute. Publication: Optimized sgRNA design to maximize activity and minimize off-target effects of CRISPR-Cas9. Doench JG, Fusi N, Sullender M, Hegde M, Vaimberg EW, Donovan KF, Smith I, Tothova Z, Wilen C, Orchard R, Virgin HW, Listgarten J, Root DE. Nat Biotechnol. 2016 Jan 18. doi: 10.1038/nbt.3437. PubMed 26780180.
Backbone
  Vector backbone: lentiGuide-Puro
  Backbone manufacturer: Zhang Lab (Addgene plasmid # 52963)
  Vector type: Mammalian Expression, Lentiviral, CRISPR
  Selectable markers: Puromycin
Growth in bacteria
  Bacterial resistance: Ampicillin, 100 μg/mL
  Growth temperature: 37°C
  Growth strain: DH5alpha
  Copy number: High Copy
Gene/Insert
  Gene/Insert name: CDK5R1 (alt names: CDK5R1; NM_003885.2)
  gRNA/shRNA sequence: GCTTCAGGCGGTAGCACCGG
  Species: H. sapiens (human)
  Entrez Gene: CDK5R1 (a.k.a. CDK5P35, CDK5R, NCK5A, p23, p25, p35, p35nck5a)
  Promoter: hU6
  Cloning method: Unknown
  Sequencing primers: 5′ U6-F; 3′ pS2-R
Terms and licenses: Academic/Nonprofit Terms; Industry Terms: Not Available to Industry
Depositor comments: The gRNA was designed to target the following Genbank reference sequence(s): NM_003885.2. Note that this plasmid does NOT contain Cas9. It should be used in conjunction with lentiCas9-Blast (Addgene #52962) or otherwise with cell lines already expressing Cas9. Browse the full kinome gRNA library at http://www.addgene.org/pooled-library/broadgpp-human-kinome/ or visit http://www.broadinstitute.org/rnai/public/ for detailed protocols and information.
How to cite: CDK5R1 gRNA (BRDN0001147589) was a gift from John Doench & David Root (Addgene plasmid # 77852 ; http://n2t.net/addgene:77852 ; RRID:Addgene_77852)
