[The description below was written by a language model from this plasmid's Addgene catalogue record and pLannotate feature annotations shown in this document.]
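Description:
CDK5R1 gRNA (BRDN0001147589) is a third-generation lentiviral CRISPR guide plasmid built on the lentiGuide-Puro backbone and designed to target human CDK5R1, the gene encoding the p35 regulatory activator of CDK5. It is one clone from a human kinome guide RNA collection. It is propagated in E. coli as a high-copy plasmid through a ColE1/pUC-type origin with ampicillin selection from the β-lactamase gene. The 8.3 kb annotated sequence also shows an f1 origin, an SV40 origin and poly(A) signal, and leftover lac and T7/T3 cloning-vector elements in the backbone.

The transfer cassette starts with an RSV promoter fused to a truncated HIV-1 5' LTR, which makes genomic RNA production Tat-independent. This is followed by the Ψ packaging signal with a partial gag sequence and the Rev response element, and the cassette ends in a self-inactivating ΔU3 3' LTR. Within this unit, a human U6 RNA polymerase III promoter drives the CDK5R1-specific spacer joined to the Streptococcus pyogenes Cas9 guide scaffold. After a cPPT/CTS element, which aids nuclear import of the viral genome, an EF-1α promoter with its first intron expresses puromycin N-acetyltransferase for selection of transduced mammalian cells. A WPRE downstream of this gene enhances transcript expression.

The plasmid does not encode Cas9. It is meant to be used together with a separate Cas9 lentiviral vector or in cell lines that already express Cas9, where the guide directs cleavage at CDK5R1 for knockout or loss-of-function studies. The guide was designed against the CDK5R1 RefSeq mRNA; the cloning method is not recorded.
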