Features (pLannotate 1.2.2; 29 found; start..end, strand, type, name):
     14..80      +  CDS            small t antigen (fragment): SV40 (simian virus 40) small t antigen
    106..317     +  promoter       EF-1α core promoter: core promoter for human elongation factor EF-1α
    318..1256    +  intron         EF-1α intron A: intron upstream of the start codon of human EF-1α
   1278..1877    +  CDS            PuroR (fragment): puromycin N-acetyltransferase; pac from Streptomyces; confers resistance to puromycin
   1893..2481    +  misc_feature   WPRE: woodchuck hepatitis virus posttranscriptional regulatory element
   2532..2551    +  misc_feature   cPPT/CTS (fragment): central polypurine tract and central termination sequence of HIV-1
   2553..2786    +  LTR            3' LTR (ΔU3): self-inactivating 3' long terminal repeat (LTR) from HIV-1
   2864..2985    +  polyA_signal   SV40 poly(A) signal: SV40 polyadenylation signal
   3025..3160    +  rep_origin     SV40 ori: SV40 origin of replication
   3181..3199    -  promoter       T7 promoter: promoter for bacteriophage T7 RNA polymerase
   3207..3362    +  CDS            lacZα (fragment): LacZα fragment of β-galactosidase; lacZ fragment
   3367..3795    +  rep_origin     f1 ori (sequence partly withheld): f1 bacteriophage origin of replication; arrow indicates direction of (+) strand synthesis
   3848..3952    +  promoter       AmpR promoter: bla
   3953..4813    +  CDS            AmpR: β-lactamase; bla; confers resistance to ampicillin, carbenicillin, and related antibiotics
   4984..5572    +  rep_origin     ori: high-copy-number ColE1/pMB1/pBR322/pUC origin of replication
   5755..5847    +  CDS            lacI (fragment): lac repressor; lacI; The lac repressor binds to the lac operator to inhibit transcription in E. coli. This inhibition can be relieved by adding lactose or isopropyl-β-D-thiogalactopyranoside (IPTG).
   5860..5881    +  protein_bind   CAP binding site: CAP binding activates transcription in the presence of cAMP. E. coli catabolite activator protein
   5896..5926    +  promoter       lac promoter: promoter for the E. coli lac operon
   5934..5950    +  protein_bind   lac operator: The lac repressor binds to the lac operator to inhibit transcription in E. coli. This inhibition can be relieved by adding lactose or isopropyl-β-D-thiogalactopyranoside (IPTG). lac repressor encoded by lacI
   5995..6013    +  promoter       T3 promoter: promoter for bacteriophage T3 RNA polymerase
   6041..6267    +  promoter       RSV promoter: Rous sarcoma virus enhancer/promoter
   6268..6448    +  LTR            5' LTR (truncated): truncated 5' long terminal repeat (LTR) from HIV-1
   6495..6620    +  misc_feature   HIV-1 Ψ: packaging signal of human immunodeficiency virus type 1
   6604..6967    +  CDS            HIV-1 gag (fragment): gag protein from human immunodeficiency virus 1; gag
   7113..7346    +  misc_feature   RRE: The Rev response element (RRE) of HIV-1 allows for Rev-dependent mRNA export from the nucleus to the cytoplasm.
   7723..7749    +  CDS            Rev (fragment): human immunodeficiency virus 1 (HIV-1) Rev protein; rev; enhances nuclear export of unspliced and incompletely spliced viral mRNAs
   7753..7993    +  promoter       U6 promoter: RNA polymerase III promoter for human U6 snRNA
   8023..8098    +  misc_RNA       gRNA scaffold: guide RNA scaffold for the Streptococcus pyogenes CRISPR/Cas9 system
   8154..8271    +  misc_feature   cPPT/CTS: central polypurine tract and central termination sequence of HIV-1
>Addgene plasmid #77852 | CDK5R1 gRNA (BRDN0001147589) | addgene full sequence | sequence record 188526 | Addgene Assembled Sequence
CCCGGGTGCAAAGATGGATAAAGTTTTAAACAGAGAGGAATCTTTGCAGCTAATGGACCTTCTAGGTCTT
GAAAGGAGTGGGAATTGGCTCCGGTGCCCGTCAGTGGGCAGAGCGCACATCGCCCACAGTCCCCGAGAAG
TTGGGGGGAGGGGTCGGCAATTGATCCGGTGCCTAGAGAAGGTGGCGCGGGGTAAACTGGGAAAGTGATG
TCGTGTACTGGCTCCGCCTTTTTCCCGAGGGTGGGGGAGAACCGTATATAAGTGCAGTAGTCGCCGTGAA
CGTTCTTTTTCGCAACGGGTTTGCCGCCAGAACACAGGTAAGTGCCGTGTGTGGTTCCCGCGGGCCTGGC
CTCTTTACGGGTTATGGCCCTTGCGTGCCTTGAATTACTTCCACCTGGCTGCAGTACGTGATTCTTGATC
CCGAGCTTCGGGTTGGAAGTGGGTGGGAGAGTTCGAGGCCTTGCGCTTAAGGAGCCCCTTCGCCTCGTGC
TTGAGTTGAGGCCTGGCCTGGGCGCTGGGGCCGCCGCGTGCGAATCTGGTGGCACCTTCGCGCCTGTCTC
GCTGCTTTCGATAAGTCTCTAGCCATTTAAAATTTTTGATGACCTGCTGCGACGCTTTTTTTCTGGCAAG
ATAGTCTTGTAAATGCGGGCCAAGATCTGCACACTGGTATTTCGGTTTTTGGGGCCGCGGGCGGCGACGG
GGCCCGTGCGTCCCAGCGCACATGTTCGGCGAGGCGGGGCCTGCGAGCGCGGCCACCGAGAATCGGACGG
GGGTAGTCTCAAGCTGGCCGGCCTGCTCTGGTGCCTGGCCTCGCGCCGCCGTGTATCGCCCCGCCCTGGG
CGGCAAGGCTGGCCCGGTCGGCACCAGTTGCGTGAGCGGAAAGATGGCCGCTTCCCGGCCCTGCTGCAGG
GAGCTCAAAATGGAGGACGCGGCGCTCGGGAGAGCGGGCGGGTGAGTCACCCACACAAAGGAAAAGGGCC
TTTCCGTCCTCAGCCGTCGCTTCATGTGACTCCACGGAGTACCGGGCGCCGTCCAGGCACCTCGATTAGT
TCTCGAGCTTTTGGAGTACGTCGTCTTTAGGTTGGGGGGAGGGGTTTTATGCGATGGAGTTTCCCCACAC
TGAGTGGGTGGAGACTGAAGTTAGGCCAGCTTGGCACTTGATGTAATTCTCCTTGGAATTTGCCCTTTTT
GAGTTTGGATCTTGGTTCATTCTCAAGCCTCAGACAGTGGTTCAAAGTTTTTTTCTTCCATTTCAGGTGT
CGTGACGTACGGCCACCATGACCGAGTACAAGCCCACGGTGCGCCTCGCCACCCGCGACGACGTCCCCAG
GGCCGTACGCACCCTCGCCGCCGCGTTCGCCGACTACCCCGCCACGCGCCACACCGTCGATCCGGACCGC
CACATCGAGCGGGTCACCGAGCTGCAAGAACTCTTCCTCACGCGCGTCGGGCTCGACATCGGCAAGGTGT
GGGTCGCGGACGACGGCGCCGCCGTGGCGGTCTGGACCACGCCGGAGAGCGTCGAAGCGGGGGCGGTGTT
CGCCGAGATCGGCCCGCGCATGGCCGAGTTGAGCGGTTCCCGGCTGGCCGCGCAGCAACAGATGGAAGGC
CTCCTGGCGCCGCACCGGCCCAAGGAGCCCGCGTGGTTCCTGGCCACCGTCGGAGTCTCGCCCGACCACC
AGGGCAAGGGTCTGGGCAGCGCCGTCGTGCTCCCCGGAGTGGAGGCGGCCGAGCGCGCCGGGGTGCCCGC
CTTCCTGGAGACCTCCGCGCCCCGCAACCTCCCCTTCTACGAGCGGCTCGGCTTCACCGTCACCGCCGAC
GTCGAGGTGCCCGAAGGACCGCGCACCTGGTGCATGACCCGCAAGCCCGGTGCCTGAACGCGTTAAGTCG
ACAATCAACCTCTGGATTACAAAATTTGTGAAAGATTGACTGGTATTCTTAACTATGTTGCTCCTTTTAC
GCTATGTGGATACGCTGCTTTAATGCCTTTGTATCATGCTATTGCTTCCCGTATGGCTTTCATTTTCTCC
TCCTTGTATAAATCCTGGTTGCTGTCTCTTTATGAGGAGTTGTGGCCCGTTGTCAGGCAACGTGGCGTGG
TGTGCACTGTGTTTGCTGACGCAACCCCCACTGGTTGGGGCATTGCCACCACCTGTCAGCTCCTTTCCGG
GACTTTCGCTTTCCCCCTCCCTATTGCCACGGCGGAACTCATCGCCGCCTGCCTTGCCCGCTGCTGGACA
GGGGCTCGGCTGTTGGGCACTGACAATTCCGTGGTGTTGTCGGGGAAATCATCGTCCTTTCCTTGGCTGC
TCGCCTGTGTTGCCACCTGGATTCTGCGCGGGACGTCCTTCTGCTACGTCCCTTCGGCCCTCAATCCAGC
GGACCTTCCTTCCCGCGGCCTGCTGCCGGCTCTGCGGCCTCTTCCGCGTCTTCGCCTTCGCCCTCAGACG
AGTCGGATCTCCCTTTGGGCCGCCTCCCCGCGTCGACTTTAAGACCAATGACTTACAAGGCAGCTGTAGA
TCTTAGCCACTTTTTAAAAGAAAAGGGGGGACTGGAAGGGCTAATTCACTCCCAACGAAGACAAGATCTG
CTTTTTGCTTGTACTGGGTCTCTCTGGTTAGACCAGATCTGAGCCTGGGAGCTCTCTGGCTAACTAGGGA
ACCCACTGCTTAAGCCTCAATAAAGCTTGCCTTGAGTGCTTCAAGTAGTGTGTGCCCGTCTGTTGTGTGA
CTCTGGTAACTAGAGATCCCTCAGACCCTTTTAGTCAGTGTGGAAAATCTCTAGCAGTACGTATAGTAGT
TCATGTCATCTTATTATTCAGTATTTATAACTTGCAAAGAAATGAATATCAGAGAGTGAGAGGAACTTGT
TTATTGCAGCTTATAATGGTTACAAATAAAGCAATAGCATCACAAATTTCACAAATAAAGCATTTTTTTC
ACTGCATTCTAGTTGTGGTTTGTCCAAACTCATCAATGTATCTTATCATGTCTGGCTCTAGCTATCCCGC
CCCTAACTCCGCCCATCCCGCCCCTAACTCCGCCCAGTTCCGCCCATTCTCCGCCCCATGGCTGACTAAT
TTTTTTTATTTATGCAGAGGCCGAGGCCGCCTCGGCCTCTGAGCTATTCCAGAAGTAGTGAGGAGGCTTT
TTTGGAGGCCTAGGGACGTACCCAATTCGCCCTATAGTGAGTCGTATTACGCGCGCTCACTGGCCGTCGT
TTTACAACGTCGTGACTGGGAAAACCCTGGCGTTACCCAACTTAATCGCCTTGCAGCACATCCCCCTTTC
GCCAGCTGGCGTAATAGCGAAGAGGCCCGCACCGATCGCCCTTCCCAACAGTTGCGCAGCCTGAATGGCG
AATGGG
[124 nt withheld, positions 3367-3490]
C
[91 nt withheld, positions 3492-3582]
A
[49 nt withheld, positions 3584-3632]
CCTTTGACGTTGGAGTCCACGTTCTTT
[37 nt withheld, positions 3660-3696]
ACCCTATCTCGGTCTATTCTTTTGATTTATAAGGGATTTTGCCGATTTCGGCCTATTGGTTAAAAAATGA
GCTGATTTAACAAAAATTTAACGCGAATTTTAACAAAATATTAACGCTTACAATTTAGGTGGCACTTTTC
GGGGAAATGTGCGCGGAACCCCTATTTGTTTATTTTTCTAAATACATTCAAATATGTATCCGCTCATGAG
ACAATAACCCTGATAAATGCTTCAATAATATTGAAAAAGGAAGAGTATGAGTATTCAACATTTCCGTGTC
GCCCTTATTCCCTTTTTTGCGGCATTTTGCCTTCCTGTTTTTGCTCACCCAGAAACGCTGGTGAAAGTAA
AAGATGCTGAAGATCAGTTGGGTGCACGAGTGGGTTACATCGAACTGGATCTCAACAGCGGTAAGATCCT
TGAGAGTTTTCGCCCCGAAGAACGTTTTCCAATGATGAGCACTTTTAAAGTTCTGCTATGTGGCGCGGTA
TTATCCCGTATTGACGCCGGGCAAGAGCAACTCGGTCGCCGCATACACTATTCTCAGAATGACTTGGTTG
AGTACTCACCAGTCACAGAAAAGCATCTTACGGATGGCATGACAGTAAGAGAATTATGCAGTGCTGCCAT
AACCATGAGTGATAACACTGCGGCCAACTTACTTCTGACAACGATCGGAGGACCGAAGGAGCTAACCGCT
TTTTTGCACAACATGGGGGATCATGTAACTCGCCTTGATCGTTGGGAACCGGAGCTGAATGAAGCCATAC
CAAACGACGAGCGTGACACCACGATGCCTGTAGCAATGGCAACAACGTTGCGCAAACTATTAACTGGCGA
ACTACTTACTCTAGCTTCCCGGCAACAATTAATAGACTGGATGGAGGCGGATAAAGTTGCAGGACCACTT
CTGCGCTCGGCCCTTCCGGCTGGCTGGTTTATTGCTGATAAATCTGGAGCCGGTGAGCGTGGGTCTCGCG
GTATCATTGCAGCACTGGGGCCAGATGGTAAGCCCTCCCGTATCGTAGTTATCTACACGACGGGGAGTCA
GGCAACTATGGATGAACGAAATAGACAGATCGCTGAGATAGGTGCCTCACTGATTAAGCATTGGTAACTG
TCAGACCAAGTTTACTCATATATACTTTAGATTGATTTAAAACTTCATTTTTAATTTAAAAGGATCTAGG
TGAAGATCCTTTTTGATAATCTCATGACCAAAATCCCTTAACGTGAGTTTTCGTTCCACTGAGCGTCAGA
CCCCGTAGAAAAGATCAAAGGATCTTCTTGAGATCCTTTTTTTCTGCGCGTAATCTGCTGCTTGCAAACA
AAAAAACCACCGCTACCAGCGGTGGTTTGTTTGCCGGATCAAGAGCTACCAACTCTTTTTCCGAAGGTAA
CTGGCTTCAGCAGAGCGCAGATACCAAATACTGTTCTTCTAGTGTAGCCGTAGTTAGGCCACCACTTCAA
GAACTCTGTAGCACCGCCTACATACCTCGCTCTGCTAATCCTGTTACCAGTGGCTGCTGCCAGTGGCGAT
AAGTCGTGTCTTACCGGGTTGGACTCAAGACGATAGTTACCGGATAAGGCGCAGCGGTCGGGCTGAACGG
GGGGTTCGTGCACACAGCCCAGCTTGGAGCGAACGACCTACACCGAACTGAGATACCTACAGCGTGAGCT
ATGAGAAAGCGCCACGCTTCCCGAAGGGAGAAAGGCGGACAGGTATCCGGTAAGCGGCAGGGTCGGAACA
GGAGAGCGCACGAGGGAGCTTCCAGGGGGAAACGCCTGGTATCTTTATAGTCCTGTCGGGTTTCGCCACC
TCTGACTTGAGCGTCGATTTTTGTGATGCTCGTCAGGGGGGCGGAGCCTATGGAAAAACGCCAGCAACGC
GGCCTTTTTACGGTTCCTGGCCTTTTGCTGGCCTTTTGCTCACATGTTCTTTCCTGCGTTATCCCCTGAT
TCTGTGGATAACCGTATTACCGCCTTTGAGTGAGCTGATACCGCTCGCCGCAGCCGAACGACCGAGCGCA
GCGAGTCAGTGAGCGAGGAAGCGGAAGAGCGCCCAATACGCAAACCGCCTCTCCCCGCGCGTTGGCCGAT
TCATTAATGCAGCTGGCACGACAGGTTTCCCGACTGGAAAGCGGGCAGTGAGCGCAACGCAATTAATGTG
AGTTAGCTCACTCATTAGGCACCCCAGGCTTTACACTTTATGCTTCCGGCTCGTATGTTGTGTGGAATTG
TGAGCGGATAACAATTTCACACAGGAAACAGCTATGACCATGATTACGCCAAGCGCGCAATTAACCCTCA
CTAAAGGGAACAAAAGCTGGAGCTGCAAGCTTAATGTAGTCTTATGCAATACTCTTGTAGTCTTGCAACA
TGGTAACGATGAGTTAGCAACATGCCTTACAAGGAGAGAAAAAGCACCGTGCATGCCGATTGGTGGAAGT
AAGGTGGTACGATCGTGCCTTATTAGGAAGGCAACAGACGGGTCTGACATGGATTGGACGAACCACTGAA
TTGCCGCATTGCAGAGATATTGTATTTAAGTGCCTAGCTCGATACATAAACGGGTCTCTCTGGTTAGACC
AGATCTGAGCCTGGGAGCTCTCTGGCTAACTAGGGAACCCACTGCTTAAGCCTCAATAAAGCTTGCCTTG
AGTGCTTCAAGTAGTGTGTGCCCGTCTGTTGTGTGACTCTGGTAACTAGAGATCCCTCAGACCCTTTTAG
TCAGTGTGGAAAATCTCTAGCAGTGGCGCCCGAACAGGGACTTGAAAGCGAAAGGGAAACCAGAGGAGCT
CTCTCGACGCAGGACTCGGCTTGCTGAAGCGCGCACGGCAAGAGGCGAGGGGCGGCGACTGGTGAGTACG
CCAAAAATTTTGACTAGCGGAGGCTAGAAGGAGAGAGATGGGTGCGAGAGCGTCAGTATTAAGCGGGGGA
GAATTAGATCGCGATGGGAAAAAATTCGGTTAAGGCCAGGGGGAAAGAAAAAATATAAATTAAAACATAT
AGTATGGGCAAGCAGGGAGCTAGAACGATTCGCAGTTAATCCTGGCCTGTTAGAAACATCAGAAGGCTGT
AGACAAATACTGGGACAGCTACAACCATCCCTTCAGACAGGATCAGAAGAACTTAGATCATTATATAATA
CAGTAGCAACCCTCTATTGTGTGCATCAAAGGATAGAGATAAAAGACACCAAGGAAGCTTTAGACAAGAT
AGAGGAAGAGCAAAACAAAAGTAAGACCACCGCACAGCAAGCGGCCGCTGATCTTCAGACCTGGAGGAGG
AGATATGAGGGACAATTGGAGAAGTGAATTATATAAATATAAAGTAGTAAAAATTGAACCATTAGGAGTA
GCACCCACCAAGGCAAAGAGAAGAGTGGTGCAGAGAGAAAAAAGAGCAGTGGGAATAGGAGCTTTGTTCC
TTGGGTTCTTGGGAGCAGCAGGAAGCACTATGGGCGCAGCGTCAATGACGCTGACGGTACAGGCCAGACA
ATTATTGTCTGGTATAGTGCAGCAGCAGAACAATTTGCTGAGGGCTATTGAGGCGCAACAGCATCTGTTG
CAACTCACAGTCTGGGGCATCAAGCAGCTCCAGGCAAGAATCCTGGCTGTGGAAAGATACCTAAAGGATC
AACAGCTCCTGGGGATTTGGGGTTGCTCTGGAAAACTCATTTGCACCACTGCTGTGCCTTGGAATGCTAG
TTGGAGTAATAAATCTCTGGAACAGATTTGGAATCACACGACCTGGATGGAGTGGGACAGAGAAATTAAC
AATTACACAAGCTTAATACACTCCTTAATTGAAGAATCGCAAAACCAGCAAGAAAAGAATGAACAAGAAT
TATTGGAATTAGATAAATGGGCAAGTTTGTGGAATTGGTTTAACATAACAAATTGGCTGTGGTATATAAA
ATTATTCATAATGATAGTAGGAGGCTTGGTAGGTTTAAGAATAGTTTTTGCTGTACTTTCTATAGTGAAT
AGAGTTAGGCAGGGATATTCACCATTATCGTTTCAGACCCACCTCCCAACCCCGAGGGGACCCAGAGAGG
GCCTATTTCCCATGATTCCTTCATATTTGCATATACGATACAAGGCTGTTAGAGAGATAATTAGAATTAA
TTTGACTGTAAACACAAAGATATTAGTACAAAATACGTGACGTAGAAAGTAATAATTTCTTGGGTAGTTT
GCAGTTTTAAAATTATGTTTTAAAATGGACTATCATATGCTTACCGTAACTTGAAAGTATTTCGATTTCT
TGGCTTTATATATCTTGTGGAAAGGACGAAACACCGGCTTCAGGCGGTAGCACCGGGTTTTAGAGCTAGA
AATAGCAAGTTAAAATAAGGCTAGTCCGTTATCAACTTGAAAAAGTGGCACCGAGTCGGTGCTTTTTTAA
GCTTGGCGTAACTAGATCTTGAGACAAATGGCAGTATTCATCCACAATTTTAAAAGAAAAGGGGGGATTG
GGGGGTACAGTGCAGGGGAAAGAATAGTAGACATAATAGCAACAGACATACAAACTAAAGAATTACAAAA
ACAAATTACAAAAATTCAAAATTTTCGGGTTTATTACAGGGACAGCAGAGATCCACTTTGGCGCCGGCTC
GAGGGGG
