>Addgene plasmid #77852 | CDK5R1 gRNA (BRDN0001147589) | depositor partial sequence | sequence record 145312 | Target Sequence
GCTTCAGGCGGTAGCACCGG
