>Addgene plasmid #77852 | CDK5R1 gRNA (BRDN0001147589) | addgene partial sequence | sequence record 188525 | hU6-F
GTAGAAAGTAATAATTTCTTGGGTAGTTTGCAGTTTTAAAATTATGTTTTAAAATGGACTATCATATGCT
TACCGTAACTTGAAAGTATTTCGATTTCTTGGCTTTATATATCTTGTGGAAAGGACGAAACACCGGCTTC
AGGCGGTAGCACCGGGTTTTAGAGCTAGAAATAGCAAGTTAAAATAAGGCTAGTCCGTTATCAACTTGAA
AAAGTGGCACCGAGTCGGTGCTTTTTTAAGCTTGGCGTAACTAGATCTTGAGACAAATGGCAGTATTCAT
CCACAATTTTAAAAGAAAAGGGGGGATTGGGGGGTACAGTGCAGGGGAAAGAATAGTAGACATAATAGCA
ACAGACATACAAACTAAAGAATTACAAAAACAAATTACAAAAATTCAAAATTTTCGGGTTTATTACAGGG
ACAGCAGAGATCCACTTTGGCGCCGGCTCGAGGGGGCCCGGGTGCAAAGATGGATAAAGTTTTAAACAGA
GAGGAATCTTTGCAGCTAATGGACCTTCTAGGTCTTGAAAGGAGTGGGAATTGGCTCCGGTGCCCGTCAG
TGGGCAGAGC
